Addgene plasmid #59055: pET-21a-GFP-Patronin CC 1288–1457
Purpose: for E. coli expression of Patronin CC truncation
Depositing lab: Ron Vale. Depositing organization: University of California, San Francisco (UCSF). Publication: Regulation of microtubule minus-end dynamics by CAMSAPs and Patronin. Hendershott MC, Vale RD. Proc Natl Acad Sci U S A. 2014 Apr 22;111(16):5860-5. doi: 10.1073/pnas.1404133111. Epub 2014 Mar 26. PubMed 24706919.
Backbone
  Vector backbone: pET21a
  Modifications to backbone: His and GFP tags added
  Vector type: Bacterial Expression
Growth in bacteria
  Bacterial resistance: Ampicillin, 100 μg/mL
  Growth temperature: 37°C
  Growth strain: Top10
  Copy number: High Copy
Gene/Insert
  Gene/Insert name: Patronin
  Species: D. melanogaster (fly)
  Entrez Gene: Patronin (a.k.a. Dmel_CG33130, BcDNA:LD17191, CG18459, CG18460, CG18462, CG30102, CG33130, CG6516, Dmel\CG33130, Ssp4, l(2)k07433, ssp4)
  Tag / fusion protein: GFP (N terminal on insert)
  Cloning method: Gibson Cloning
  Sequencing primers: 5′ TAATACGACTCACTATAGGG; 3′ GCTAGTTATTGCTCAGCGG
Terms and licenses: Academic/Nonprofit Terms; Industry Terms: Not Available to Industry
How to cite: pET-21a-GFP-Patronin CC 1288–1457 was a gift from Ron Vale (Addgene plasmid # 59055 ; http://n2t.net/addgene:59055 ; RRID:Addgene_59055)
