[The description below was written by a language model from this plasmid's Addgene catalogue record and pLannotate feature annotations shown in this document.]
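Description:
pET-21a-GFP-Patronin CC 1288–1457 is a bacterial expression plasmid built on pET21a, modified by the depositor to carry His and GFP tags, for producing a truncated fragment of the Drosophila melanogaster microtubule minus-end protein Patronin in E. coli. The name and stated purpose indicate that the insert is a truncation of the "CC" region spanning residues 1288–1457, and the feature table shows a roughly 500 nt Patronin fragment consistent with that. It was assembled by Gibson cloning.

The plasmid replicates from a ColE1/pBR322-type origin accompanied by rop and the bom region. The catalogue lists it as high copy, although rop normally moderates copy number. Selection is by ampicillin through the β-lactamase gene. An f1 origin is also present, and short tetracycline-resistance fragments are non-functional backbone remnants. Expression uses the standard pET arrangement: a T7 promoter with an adjacent lac operator, the T7 gene 10 ribosome binding site and a T7 terminator, with plasmid-encoded lacI keeping transcription repressed until IPTG induction in a host that supplies T7 RNA polymerase.

The annotated fusion reads, in order, a short His-type tag fragment, a thrombin cleavage site, EGFP, an attB1 Gateway site acting as a linker remnant, and then the Patronin fragment, so GFP sits at the N terminus of the insert as recorded. In the generated table this fusion is annotated on the opposite strand to the T7 promoter, RBS and terminator that flank it, a discrepancy the record does not explain. The intended product is a fluorescent, affinity-purifiable Patronin fragment, suitable for in vitro work on the regulation of microtubule minus-end dynamics, the topic of the associated publication.
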