Features (pLannotate 1.2.2; 25 found; start..end, strand, type, name):
     26..73      -  terminator     T7 terminator: transcription terminator for bacteriophage T7 RNA polymerase
     81..130     -  CDS            SET1 (fragment): solubility-enhancement tag derived from T7 phage gene 10B
    140..157     -  CDS            9xHis (fragment): 9xHis affinity tag
    185..201     +  CDS            capTEV™ (fragment): composite tag for in vivo biotinylation, TEV protease cleavage, and 6xHis tagging
    212..229     +  CDS            thrombin site: thrombin recognition and cleavage site
    233..949     +  CDS            EGFP: EGFP is a basic (constitutively fluorescent) green fluorescent protein published in 1996, derived from Aequorea victoria. It is reported to be a rapidly-maturing weak dimer with moderate acid sensitivity.
    959..983     +  protein_bind   attB1: mutant version of attB; recombination site for the Gateway® BP reaction BP Clonase™
    995..1495    +  CDS            Patronin (fragment): PTRO_DROME - Also known as l(2)k07433, ssp4. Experimental evidence at protein level: Swiss-Prot protein existence level 1. Involved in mitotic spindle assembly (PubMed:17412918, PubMed:26246606). Regulates microtubule (MT) severing (PubMed:17412918). Antagonizes the activity of the kinesin-13 depolymerase Klp10A thereby switching off the depolymerization of the MTs at their pole-associated minus ends, which turns off poleward flux and induces anaphase B spindle elongation (PubMed:20946984, PubMed:24100293). Involved in asymmetric cell division of sensory organ precursor (SOP) cells by playing
   1499..1521    +  CDS            SET1 (fragment): solubility-enhancement tag derived from T7 phage gene 10B
   1528..1560    -  CDS            T7 tag (gene 10 leader): leader peptide from bacteriophage T7 gene 10 promotes efficient translation in E. coli
   1568..1590    -  RBS            RBS: efficient ribosome binding site from bacteriophage T7 gene 10 (Olins and Rangwala, 1989)
   1605..1629    -  protein_bind   lac operator: The lac repressor binds to the lac operator to inhibit transcription in E. coli. This inhibition can be relieved by adding lactose or isopropyl-β-D-thiogalactopyranoside (IPTG). lac repressor encoded by lacI
   1630..1648    -  promoter       T7 promoter: promoter for bacteriophage T7 RNA polymerase
   1670..1949    +  CDS            TcR (fragment): tetracycline efflux protein; tet; confers resistance to tetracycline
   1957..2034    +  promoter       lacI promoter: lacI
   2035..3117    +  CDS            lacI: lac repressor; lacI; The lac repressor binds to the lac operator to inhibit transcription in E. coli. This inhibition can be relieved by adding lactose or isopropyl-β-D-thiogalactopyranoside (IPTG).
   3130..3151    +  protein_bind   CAP binding site: CAP binding activates transcription in the presence of cAMP. E. coli catabolite activator protein
   3166..3457    +  CDS            TcR (fragment): tetracycline efflux protein; tet; confers resistance to tetracycline
   3529..3909    -  CDS            YPB1_ECOLX: Protein predicted: Swiss-Prot protein existence level 4. From Escherichia coli.
   3926..4117    +  CDS            rop: Rop protein, which maintains plasmids at low copy number; rop
   4219..4361    +  misc_feature   bom: basis of mobility region from pBR322
   4547..5135    -  rep_origin     ori: high-copy-number ColE1/pMB1/pBR322/pUC origin of replication
   5306..6166    -  CDS            AmpR: β-lactamase; bla; confers resistance to ampicillin, carbenicillin, and related antibiotics
   6167..6271    -  promoter       AmpR promoter: bla
   6298..6753    -  rep_origin     f1 ori (sequence partly withheld): f1 bacteriophage origin of replication; arrow indicates direction of (+) strand synthesis
>Addgene plasmid #59055 | pET-21a-GFP-Patronin CC 1288–1457 | depositor full sequence | sequence record 92020 | pET-21a-GFP-Patronin CC 1288–1457 sequence 6764 bps
ATCCGGATATAGTTCCTCCTTTCAGCAAAAAACCCCTCAAGACCCGTTTAGAGGCCCCAAGGGGTTATGC
TAGTTATTGCTCAGCGGTGGCAGCAGCCAACTCAGCTTCCTTTCGGGCTTTGTTAGCAGCCGGATCTCAG
TGGTGGTGGTGGTGGTGCTCGAGTGCGGCCGCATGGGCAGCAGCCATCATCATCATCATCACAGCAGCGG
CCTGGTGCCGCGCGGCAGCCATATGGTGAGCAAGGGCGAGGAGCTGTTCACCGGGGTGGTGCCCATCCTG
GTCGAGCTGGACGGCGACGTAAACGGCCACAAGTTCAGCGTGTCCGGCGAGGGCGAGGGCGATGCCACCT
ACGGCAAGCTGACCCTGAAGTTCATCTGCACCACCGGCAAGCTGCCCGTGCCCTGGCCCACCCTCGTGAC
CACCCTGACCTACGGCGTGCAGTGCTTCAGCCGCTACCCCGACCACATGAAGCAGCACGACTTCTTCAAG
TCCGCCATGCCCGAAGGCTACGTCCAGGAGCGCACCATCTTCTTCAAGGACGACGGCAACTACAAGACCC
GCGCCGAGGTGAAGTTCGAGGGCGACACCCTGGTGAACCGCATCGAGCTGAAGGGCATCGACTTCAAGGA
GGACGGCAACATCCTGGGGCACAAGCTGGAGTACAACTACAACAGCCACAACGTCTATATCATGGCCGAC
AAGCAGAAGAACGGCATCAAGGTGAACTTCAAGATCCGCCACAACATCGAGGACGGCAGCGTGCAGCTCG
CCGACCACTACCAGCAGAACACCCCCATCGGCGACGGCCCCGTGCTGCTGCCCGACAACCACTACCTGAG
CACCCAGTCCGCCCTGAGCAAAGACCCCAACGAGAAGCGCGATCACATGGTCCTGCTGGAGTTCGTGACC
GCCGCCGGGATCACTCTCGGCATGGACGAGCTGTACAAGCACCGGTATACAAGTTTGTACAAAAAAGCAG
GCTCCGCGGCCGCTAGCAGCAACAACGCAGAGGCGGCCAAGAACAAGGCGCTGGTCATCGGAGCAGATTC
CACCAATTTGGATCCGGAATCTGTTGATGAGATGGAGCGGCGCAAGGAGAAAATCATGCTGCTGTCTTTG
CAACGTCGCCAGCAACAGGAGGAGGCGAAGGCGCGCAAAGAGATTGAGGCTTCCCAGAAGCGAGAAAAGG
AGCGCGAAAAGGAGGAGGAACGAGCGCGGAAAAAGGAGGAGCAAATGGCACGGCGAGCGGCCATTTTGGA
GCAGCACAGACTCAAGAAAGCCATTGAAGAGGCCGAGCGAGAGGGTAAAACCCTGGATCGGCCCGATCTG
CACGTGAAGCTGCAATCGCATTCATCCACCTCAACGACCCCACGACTGAGGCAGCAGCGCACCACGCGTC
CCAGGCCTAAGACAATTCACGTGGACGATGCCAGCGTGGACATCAGCGAGGCTTCAAGCATCTCTAGTCG
GGGCAAAAAAGGCTCAAGCTCGAATCCGGCTGCTAACAAAGCCCGAAAGGATCCGCGACCCATTTGCTGT
CCACCAGTCATGCTAGCCATATGTATATCTCCTTCTTAAAGTTAAACAAAATTATTTCTAGAGGGGAATT
GTTATCCGCTCACAATTCCCCTATAGTGAGTCGTATTAATTTCGCGGGATCGAGATCTCGATCCTCTACG
CCGGACGCATCGTGGCCGGCATCACCGGCGCCACAGGTGCGGTTGCTGGCGCCTATATCGCCGACATCAC
CGATGGGGAAGATCGGGCTCGCCACTTCGGGCTCATGAGCGCTTGTTTCGGCGTGGGTATGGTGGCAGGC
CCCGTGGCCGGGGGACTGTTGGGCGCCATCTCCTTGCATGCACCATTCCTTGCGGCGGCGGTGCTCAACG
GCCTCAACCTACTACTGGGCTGCTTCCTAATGCAGGAGTCGCATAAGGGAGAGCGTCGAGATCCCGGACA
CCATCGAATGGCGCAAAACCTTTCGCGGTATGGCATGATAGCGCCCGGAAGAGAGTCAATTCAGGGTGGT
GAATGTGAAACCAGTAACGTTATACGATGTCGCAGAGTATGCCGGTGTCTCTTATCAGACCGTTTCCCGC
GTGGTGAACCAGGCCAGCCACGTTTCTGCGAAAACGCGGGAAAAAGTGGAAGCGGCGATGGCGGAGCTGA
ATTACATTCCCAACCGCGTGGCACAACAACTGGCGGGCAAACAGTCGTTGCTGATTGGCGTTGCCACCTC
CAGTCTGGCCCTGCACGCGCCGTCGCAAATTGTCGCGGCGATTAAATCTCGCGCCGATCAACTGGGTGCC
AGCGTGGTGGTGTCGATGGTAGAACGAAGCGGCGTCGAAGCCTGTAAAGCGGCGGTGCACAATCTTCTCG
CGCAACGCGTCAGTGGGCTGATCATTAACTATCCGCTGGATGACCAGGATGCCATTGCTGTGGAAGCTGC
CTGCACTAATGTTCCGGCGTTATTTCTTGATGTCTCTGACCAGACACCCATCAACAGTATTATTTTCTCC
CATGAAGACGGTACGCGACTGGGCGTGGAGCATCTGGTCGCATTGGGTCACCAGCAAATCGCGCTGTTAG
CGGGCCCATTAAGTTCTGTCTCGGCGCGTCTGCGTCTGGCTGGCTGGCATAAATATCTCACTCGCAATCA
AATTCAGCCGATAGCGGAACGGGAAGGCGACTGGAGTGCCATGTCCGGTTTTCAACAAACCATGCAAATG
CTGAATGAGGGCATCGTTCCCACTGCGATGCTGGTTGCCAACGATCAGATGGCGCTGGGCGCAATGCGCG
CCATTACCGAGTCCGGGCTGCGCGTTGGTGCGGATATCTCGGTAGTGGGATACGACGATACCGAAGACAG
CTCATGTTATATCCCGCCGTTAACCACCATCAAACAGGATTTTCGCCTGCTGGGGCAAACCAGCGTGGAC
CGCTTGCTGCAACTCTCTCAGGGCCAGGCGGTGAAGGGCAATCAGCTGTTGCCCGTCTCACTGGTGAAAA
GAAAAACCACCCTGGCGCCCAATACGCAAACCGCCTCTCCCCGCGCGTTGGCCGATTCATTAATGCAGCT
GGCACGACAGGTTTCCCGACTGGAAAGCGGGCAGTGAGCGCAACGCAATTAATGTAAGTTAGCTCACTCA
TTAGGCACCGGGATCTCGACCGATGCCCTTGAGAGCCTTCAACCCAGTCAGCTCCTTCCGGTGGGCGCGG
GGCATGACTATCGTCGCCGCACTTATGACTGTCTTCTTTATCATGCAACTCGTAGGACAGGTGCCGGCAG
CGCTCTGGGTCATTTTCGGCGAGGACCGCTTTCGCTGGAGCGCGACGATGATCGGCCTGTCGCTTGCGGT
ATTCGGAATCTTGCACGCCCTCGCTCAAGCCTTCGTCACTGGTCCCGCCACCAAACGTTTCGGCGAGAAG
CAGGCCATTATCGCCGGCATGGCGGCCCCACGGGTGCGCATGATCGTGCTCCTGTCGTTGAGGACCCGGC
TAGGCTGGCGGGGTTGCCTTACTGGTTAGCAGAATGAATCACCGATACGCGAGCGAACGTGAAGCGACTG
CTGCTGCAAAACGTCTGCGACCTGAGCAACAACATGAATGGTCTTCGGTTTCCGTGTTTCGTAAAGTCTG
GAAACGCGGAAGTCAGCGCCCTGCACCATTATGTTCCGGATCTGCATCGCAGGATGCTGCTGGCTACCCT
GTGGAACACCTACATCTGTATTAACGAAGCGCTGGCATTGACCCTGAGTGATTTTTCTCTGGTCCCGCCG
CATCCATACCGCCAGTTGTTTACCCTCACAACGTTCCAGTAACCGGGCATGTTCATCATCAGTAACCCGT
ATCGTGAGCATCCTCTCTCGTTTCATCGGTATCATTACCCCCATGAACAGAAATCCCCCTTACACGGAGG
CATCAGTGACCAAACAGGAAAAAACCGCCCTTAACATGGCCCGCTTTATCAGAAGCCAGACATTAACGCT
TCTGGAGAAACTCAACGAGCTGGACGCGGATGAACAGGCAGACATCTGTGAATCGCTTCACGACCACGCT
GATGAGCTTTACCGCAGCTGCCTCGCGCGTTTCGGTGATGACGGTGAAAACCTCTGACACATGCAGCTCC
CGGAGACGGTCACAGCTTGTCTGTAAGCGGATGCCGGGAGCAGACAAGCCCGTCAGGGCGCGTCAGCGGG
TGTTGGCGGGTGTCGGGGCGCAGCCATGACCCAGTCACGTAGCGATAGCGGAGTGTATACTGGCTTAACT
ATGCGGCATCAGAGCAGATTGTACTGAGAGTGCACCATATATGCGGTGTGAAATACCGCACAGATGCGTA
AGGAGAAAATACCGCATCAGGCGCTCTTCCGCTTCCTCGCTCACTGACTCGCTGCGCTCGGTCGTTCGGC
TGCGGCGAGCGGTATCAGCTCACTCAAAGGCGGTAATACGGTTATCCACAGAATCAGGGGATAACGCAGG
AAAGAACATGTGAGCAAAAGGCCAGCAAAAGGCCAGGAACCGTAAAAAGGCCGCGTTGCTGGCGTTTTTC
CATAGGCTCCGCCCCCCTGACGAGCATCACAAAAATCGACGCTCAAGTCAGAGGTGGCGAAACCCGACAG
GACTATAAAGATACCAGGCGTTTCCCCCTGGAAGCTCCCTCGTGCGCTCTCCTGTTCCGACCCTGCCGCT
TACCGGATACCTGTCCGCCTTTCTCCCTTCGGGAAGCGTGGCGCTTTCTCATAGCTCACGCTGTAGGTAT
CTCAGTTCGGTGTAGGTCGTTCGCTCCAAGCTGGGCTGTGTGCACGAACCCCCCGTTCAGCCCGACCGCT
GCGCCTTATCCGGTAACTATCGTCTTGAGTCCAACCCGGTAAGACACGACTTATCGCCACTGGCAGCAGC
CACTGGTAACAGGATTAGCAGAGCGAGGTATGTAGGCGGTGCTACAGAGTTCTTGAAGTGGTGGCCTAAC
TACGGCTACACTAGAAGGACAGTATTTGGTATCTGCGCTCTGCTGAAGCCAGTTACCTTCGGAAAAAGAG
TTGGTAGCTCTTGATCCGGCAAACAAACCACCGCTGGTAGCGGTGGTTTTTTTGTTTGCAAGCAGCAGAT
TACGCGCAGAAAAAAAGGATCTCAAGAAGATCCTTTGATCTTTTCTACGGGGTCTGACGCTCAGTGGAAC
GAAAACTCACGTTAAGGGATTTTGGTCATGAGATTATCAAAAAGGATCTTCACCTAGATCCTTTTAAATT
AAAAATGAAGTTTTAAATCAATCTAAAGTATATATGAGTAAACTTGGTCTGACAGTTACCAATGCTTAAT
CAGTGAGGCACCTATCTCAGCGATCTGTCTATTTCGTTCATCCATAGTTGCCTGACTCCCCGTCGTGTAG
ATAACTACGATACGGGAGGGCTTACCATCTGGCCCCAGTGCTGCAATGATACCGCGAGACCCACGCTCAC
CGGCTCCAGATTTATCAGCAATAAACCAGCCAGCCGGAAGGGCCGAGCGCAGAAGTGGTCCTGCAACTTT
ATCCGCCTCCATCCAGTCTATTAATTGTTGCCGGGAAGCTAGAGTAAGTAGTTCGCCAGTTAATAGTTTG
CGCAACGTTGTTGCCATTGCTGCAGGCATCGTGGTGTCACGCTCGTCGTTTGGTATGGCTTCATTCAGCT
CCGGTTCCCAACGATCAAGGCGAGTTACATGATCCCCCATGTTGTGCAAAAAAGCGGTTAGCTCCTTCGG
TCCTCCGATCGTTGTCAGAAGTAAGTTGGCCGCAGTGTTATCACTCATGGTTATGGCAGCACTGCATAAT
TCTCTTACTGTCATGCCATCCGTAAGATGCTTTTCTGTGACTGGTGAGTACTCAACCAAGTCATTCTGAG
AATAGTGTATGCGGCGACCGAGTTGCTCTTGCCCGGCGTCAATACGGGATAATACCGCGCCACATAGCAG
AACTTTAAAAGTGCTCATCATTGGAAAACGTTCTTCGGGGCGAAAACTCTCAAGGATCTTACCGCTGTTG
AGATCCAGTTCGATGTAACCCACTCGTGCACCCAACTGATCTTCAGCATCTTTTACTTTCACCAGCGTTT
CTGGGTGAGCAAAAACAGGAAGGCAAAATGCCGCAAAAAAGGGAATAAGGGCGACACGGAAATGTTGAAT
ACTCATACTCTTCCTTTTTCAATATTATTGAAGCATTTATCAGGGTTATTGTCTCATGAGCGGATACATA
TTTGAATGTATTTAGAAAAATAAACAAATAGGGGTTCCGCGCACATTTCCCCGAAAAGTGCCACCTGAAA
TTGTAAACGTTAATATTTTGTTAAAATTCGCGTTAAATTTTTGTTAAATCAGCTCATTTTTTAACCAATA
GGCCGAAATCGGCAAAATCCCTTATAAATCAAAAGAATAGACCGAGATAGGGT
[37 nt withheld, positions 6424-6460]
AAAGAACGTGGACTCCAACGTCAAAGG
[49 nt withheld, positions 6488-6536]
T
[91 nt withheld, positions 6538-6628]
G
[124 nt withheld, positions 6630-6753]
CCCATTCGCCA
