>Addgene plasmid #59055 | pET-21a-GFP-Patronin CC 1288–1457 | addgene partial sequence | sequence record 93932 | EGFP-N 5'-CGTCGCCGTCCAGCTCGACCAG-3'
TATGGCTGCCGCGCGGCACCAGGCCGCTGCTGTGATGATGATGATGATGGCTGCTGCCCATGGTATATCT
CCTTCTTAAAGTTAAACAAAATTATTTCTAGAGGGGAATTGTTATCCGCTCACAATTCCCCTATAGTGAG
TCGTATTAATTTCGCGGGATCGAGATCTCGATCCTCTACGCCGGACGCATCGTGGCCGGCATCACCGGCG
CCACAGGTGCGGTTGCTGGCGCCTATATCGCCGACATCACCGATGGGGAAGATCGGGCTCGCCACTTCGG
GCTCATGAGCGCTTGTTTCGGCGTGGGTATGGTGGCAGGCCCCGTGGCCGGGGGACTGTTGGGCGCCATC
TCCTTGCATGCACCATTCCTTGCGGCGGCGGTGCTCAACGGCCTCAACCTACTACTGGGCTGCTTCCTAA
TGCAGGAGTCGCATAAGGGAGAGCGTCGAGATCCCGGACACCATCGAATGGCGCAAAACCTTTCGCGGTA
TGGCATGATAGCGCCCGGAAGAGAGTCAATTCAGGGTGGTGAATGTGAAACCAGTAACGTTATACGATGT
CGCAGAGTATGCCGGTGTCTCTTATCAGACCGTTTCCCGCGTGGTGAACCAGGCCAGCCACGTTTCTGCG
AAAACGCGGGAAAAAGTGGAAGCGGCGATGGCGGAGCTGAATTACATTCCCAACCGCGTGGCACAACAAC
TGGCGGGCAAACAGTCGTTGCTGATTGGCGTTGCCACCTCCAGTCTGGCCCTGCACGCGCCGTCGCAAAT
TGTCGCGGCGATTAAATCTCGCGCCGATCAACTGGGTGCCAGCGTGGTGGTGTCGATGGTAG
