>Addgene plasmid #59055 | pET-21a-GFP-Patronin CC 1288–1457 | addgene partial sequence | sequence record 94165 | N-ter GFP 5'-GGATCACTCTCGGCATGG-3'
GCAGGCTCCGCGGCCGCTAGCAGCAACAACGCAGAGGCGGCCAAGAACAAGGCGCTGGTCATCGGAGCAG
ATTCCACCAATTTGGATCCGGAATCTGTTGATGAGATGGAGCGGCGCAAGGAGAAAATCATGCTGCTGTC
TTTGCAACGTCGCCAGCAACAGGAGGAGGCGAAGGCGCGCAAAGAGATTGAGGCTTCCCAGAAGCGAGAA
AAGGAGCGCGAAAAGGAGGAGGAACGAGCGCGGAAAAAGGAGGAGCAAATGGCACGGCGAGCGGCCATTT
TGGAGCAGCACAGACTCAAGAAAGCCATTGAAGAGGCCGAGCGAGAGGGTAAAACCCTGGATCGGCCCGA
TCTGCACGTGAAGCTGCAATCGCATTCATCCACCTCAACGACCCCACGACTGAGGCAGCAGCGCACCACG
CGTCCCAGGCCTAAGACAATTCACGTGGACGATGCCAGCGTGGACATCAGCGAGGCTTCAAGCATCTCTA
GTCGGGGCAAAAAAGGCTCAAGCTCGAATCCGGCTGCTAACAAAGCCCGAAAGGCAGCTGAGTTGGCTGC
TGCCACCGCTGAGCAATAACTAGCATAACCCCTTGGGGCCTCTAAACGGGTCTTGAGGGGTTTTTTGCTG
AAAGGAGGAACTATATCCGGATATCCCGCAAGAGGCCCGGCAGTACCGGCATAACCAAGCCTATGCCTAC
AGCATCCAGGGTGACGGTGCCGAGGATGACGATGAGCGCATTGTTAGATTTCATACACGGTGCCTGACTG
CGTTTAGCAATTTAACTGTGATAAACTACCGCATTAAAGCTTATCGATGATAAGCTGTC
